Addgene plasmid #157420: pD649-HAsp-LILRA2-COMP5AP-AviTag-9xHis
Purpose: Mammalian expression of cell-surface protein extracellular domain fused to COMP5AP-AviTag-9xHis. Protein is secreted from cells.
Depositing lab: Chris Garcia. Depositing organization: Stanford University. Publication: A Human IgSF Cell-Surface Interactome Reveals a Complex Network of Protein-Protein Interactions. Wojtowicz WM, Vielmetter J, Fernandes RA, Siepe DH, Eastman CL, Chisholm GB, Cox S, Klock H, Anderson PW, Rue SM, Miller JJ, Glaser SM, Bragstad ML, Vance J, Lam AW, Lesley SA, Zinn K, Garcia KC. Cell. 2020 Aug 20;182(4):1027-1043.e17. doi: 10.1016/j.cell.2020.07.025. PubMed 32822567.
Backbone
  Vector backbone: pD649
  Backbone size w/o insert (bp): 7153
  Vector type: Mammalian Expression
Growth in bacteria
  Bacterial resistance: Ampicillin, 100 μg/mL
  Growth temperature: 37°C
  Growth strain: DH5alpha
  Copy number: High Copy
Gene/Insert
  Gene/Insert name: LILRA2 (alt name: LIRA2)
  Species: H. sapiens (human)
  Insert size (bp): 1278
  Entrez Gene: LILRA2 (a.k.a. CD85H, ILT1, LIR-7, LIR7)
  Promoter: CMV/SP6
  Tag / fusion protein: COMP5AP-AviTag-9xHis (C terminal on backbone)
  Cloning method: Restriction Enzyme; 5′ cloning site GCGGCCGC (not destroyed); 3′ cloning site GGCGCGCC (not destroyed)
  Sequencing primers: 5′ ATTTAGGTGACACTATAG; 3′ CGTCGCACTCCATCACGGTG
Resource information
  A portion of this plasmid was derived from a plasmid made by: synthesis by ThermoFisher
Terms and licenses: Academic/Nonprofit Terms; Industry Terms: Not Available to Industry
Depositor comments: Some plasmids in this collection may have an IS4-like element ISVsa5 family transposase upstream of the CMV promoter.
How to cite: pD649-HAsp-LILRA2-COMP5AP-AviTag-9xHis was a gift from Chris Garcia (Addgene plasmid # 157420 ; http://n2t.net/addgene:157420 ; RRID:Addgene_157420)
