[The description below was written by a language model from this plasmid's Addgene catalogue record and pLannotate feature annotations shown in this document.]
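Description:
pD649-HAsp-LILRA2-COMP5AP-AviTag-9xHis is a mammalian expression plasmid of about 8.4 kb, built on the pD649 backbone, for producing a secreted, tagged form of the extracellular domain of human LILRA2 (also known as ILT1, LIR-7 or CD85H). It is propagated in E. coli as a high-copy plasmid through a ColE1/pUC-type origin and selected with ampicillin via β-lactamase. The annotation also finds an SV40 early/EM7 promoter cassette driving a puromycin N-acetyltransferase coding sequence followed by an SV40 poly(A) signal, which could allow puromycin selection in mammalian cells, although the catalogue entry does not list a mammalian marker. Short fragments annotated as KanR, lacZα, ble and f1 ori appear to be backbone remnants. The depositor notes that some plasmids in this collection may carry an IS4-like transposase element upstream of the CMV promoter; none is annotated here.

Expression is driven by the CMV immediate-early enhancer and promoter, followed by a fragment of CMV intron A. An SP6 promoter sits just upstream of the open reading frame. The name indicates an HA-derived signal peptide (the annotation tool labels this leader as an IgH signal sequence fragment), which directs secretion. The roughly 1.3 kb LILRA2 ectodomain, cloned between retained NotI and AscI sites, is fused at its C terminus to the coiled-coil region of rat cartilage oligomeric matrix protein, which pentamerises the fusion. This is followed by human placental alkaline phosphatase as an enzymatic reporter, an AviTag for site-specific enzymatic biotinylation and a polyhistidine tag for purification. Transcription ends at a bGH poly(A) signal. Multimerisation raises avidity, so such constructs serve as detectable probes for weak extracellular binding events, consistent with the associated screen of human IgSF cell-surface protein interactions.
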