Features (pLannotate 1.2.2; 24 found; start..end, strand, type, name):
    119..143     -  CDS            KanR (fragment): aminoglycoside phosphotransferase; aph(3')-Ia; confers resistance to kanamycin
    254..842     +  rep_origin     ori: high-copy-number ColE1/pMB1/pBR322/pUC origin of replication
   1067..1084    +  terminator     rrnB T2 terminator (fragment): transcription terminator T2 from the E. coli rrnB gene
   1109..1128    -  CDS            lacZα (fragment): LacZα fragment of β-galactosidase; lacZ fragment
   1584..1600    +  protein_bind   lac operator: The lac repressor binds to the lac operator to inhibit transcription in E. coli. This inhibition can be relieved by adding lactose or isopropyl-β-D-thiogalactopyranoside (IPTG). lac repressor encoded by lacI
   1843..2146    +  enhancer       CMV enhancer: human cytomegalovirus immediate early enhancer
   2147..2350    +  promoter       CMV promoter: human cytomegalovirus (CMV) immediate early promoter
   2486..2529    +  intron         CMV intron (fragment): modified intron A from human cytomegalovirus
   2581..2599    +  promoter       SP6 promoter: promoter for bacteriophage SP6 RNA polymerase
   2603..2640    +  CDS            IgH signal sequence (fragment): signal sequence from the mouse immunoglobulin heavy chain variable region
   2746..4026    +  CDS            LILRA2 (fragment): LIRA2_HUMAN - Also known as ILT1, LIR7. Experimental evidence at protein level: Swiss-Prot protein existence level 1. Part of the innate immune responses against microbial infection (PubMed:12529506, PubMed:27572839). Specifically recognizes a set of N-terminally truncated immunoglobulins that are produced via cleavage by proteases from a range of pathogenic bacteria and fungi, including L.pneumophila, M.hyorhinis, S.pneumoniae, S.aureus and C.albicans (PubMed:27572839). Recognizes epitopes that are in part in the variable region of the immunoglobulin light chains, but requires also the consta
   4123..4302    +  CDS            Comp (fragment): COMP_RAT - Experimental evidence at protein level: Swiss-Prot protein existence level 1. May play a role in the structural integrity of cartilage via its interaction with other extracellular matrix proteins such as the collagens and fibronectin. Can mediate the interaction of chondrocytes with the cartilage extracellular matrix through interaction with cell surface integrin receptors. Could play a role in the pathogenesis of osteoarthritis. Potent suppressor of apoptosis in both primary chondrocytes and transformed cells. Suppresses apoptosis by blocking the activation of caspase-3 and by indu
   4290..5742    +  CDS            SEAP (fragment): secreted alkaline phosphatase from human placenta The natural enzyme has a C-terminal transmembrane sequence that is replaced by a GPI anchor.
   5767..5808    +  CDS            AviTag™ (fragment): peptide tag that allows for enzymatic biotinylation
   5812..5835    +  CDS            8xHis: 8xHis affinity tag
   5981..6092    +  polyA_signal   bGH poly(A) signal: bovine growth hormone polyadenylation signal
   6093..6201    +  rep_origin     f1 ori (fragment): f1 bacteriophage origin of replication; arrow indicates direction of (+) strand synthesis
   6215..6544    +  promoter       SV40 promoter: SV40 enhancer and early promoter
   6592..6639    +  promoter       EM7 promoter: synthetic bacterial promoter&nbsp
   6658..7257    +  CDS            PuroR (fragment): puromycin N-acetyltransferase; pac from Streptomyces; confers resistance to puromycin
   7267..7392    +  CDS            ble (fragment): BLE_KLEPN - Experimental evidence at protein level: Swiss-Prot protein existence level 1. Binding protein with a strong affinity to the bleomycin family of antibiotics. Binds to CL990; an antimitotic-antibiotic compound. From Klebsiella pneumoniae.
   7387..7508    +  polyA_signal   SV40 poly(A) signal: SV40 polyadenylation signal
   7561..8421    -  CDS            AmpR: β-lactamase; bla; confers resistance to ampicillin, carbenicillin, and related antibiotics
   8424..89      -  promoter       AmpR promoter (fragment) (across the origin): bla
>Addgene plasmid #157420 | pD649-HAsp-LILRA2-COMP5AP-AviTag-9xHis | depositor full sequence | sequence record 303949 | Full Sequence
TTTCAATATTATTGAAGCATTTATCAGGGTTATTGTCTCATGAGCGGATACATATTTGAATGTATTTAGA
AAAATAAACAAATAGGGGTCAGTGTTACAACCAATTAACCAATTCTGAACATTATCGCGAGCCCATTTAT
ACCTGAATATGGCTCATAACACCCCTTGCTCATGACCAAAATCCCTTAACGTGAGTTACGCGCGCGTCGT
TCCACTGAGCGTCAGACCCCGTAGAAAAGATCAAAGGATCTTCTTGAGATCCTTTTTTTCTGCGCGTAAT
CTGCTGCTTGCAAACAAAAAAACCACCGCTACCAGCGGTGGTTTGTTTGCCGGATCAAGAGCTACCAACT
CTTTTTCCGAAGGTAACTGGCTTCAGCAGAGCGCAGATACCAAATACTGTTCTTCTAGTGTAGCCGTAGT
TAGCCCACCACTTCAAGAACTCTGTAGCACCGCCTACATACCTCGCTCTGCTAATCCTGTTACCAGTGGC
TGCTGCCAGTGGCGATAAGTCGTGTCTTACCGGGTTGGACTCAAGACGATAGTTACCGGATAAGGCGCAG
CGGTCGGGCTGAACGGGGGGTTCGTGCACACAGCCCAGCTTGGAGCGAACGACCTACACCGAACTGAGAT
ACCTACAGCGTGAGCTATGAGAAAGCGCCACGCTTCCCGAAGGGAGAAAGGCGGACAGGTATCCGGTAAG
CGGCAGGGTCGGAACAGGAGAGCGCACGAGGGAGCTTCCAGGGGGAAACGCCTGGTATCTTTATAGTCCT
GTCGGGTTTCGCCACCTCTGACTTGAGCGTCGATTTTTGTGATGCTCGTCAGGGGGGCGGAGCCTATGGA
AAAACGCCAGCAACGCGGCCTTTTTACGGTTCCTGGCCTTTTGCTGGCCTTTTGCTCACATGTTCTTTCC
TGCGTTATCCCCTGATTCTGTGGATAACCGTATTACCGCCTTTGAGTGAGCTGATACCGCTCGCCGCAGC
CGAACGACCGAGCGCAGCGAGTCAGTGAGCGAGGAAGCGGAAGGCGAGAGTAGGGAACTGCCAGGCATCA
AACTAAGCAGAAGGCCCCTGACGGATGGCCTTTTTGCGTTTCTACAAACTCTTTCTGTGTTGTAAAACGA
CGGCCAGTCTTAAGCTCGGGCCCCCTGGGCGGTTCTGATAACGAGTAATCGTTAATCCGCAAATAACGTA
AAAACCCGCTTCGGCGGGTTTTTTTATGGGGGGAGTTTAGGGAAAGAGCATTTGTCAGAATATTTAAGGG
CGCCTGTCACTTTGCTTGATATATGAGAATTATTTAACCTTATAAATGAGAAAAAAGCAACGCACTTTAA
ATAAGATACGTTGCTTTTTCGATTGATGAACACCTATAATTAAACTATTCATCTATTATTTATGATTTTT
TGTATATACAATATTTCTAGTTTGTTAAAGAGAATTAAGAAAATAAATCTCGAAAATAATAAAGGGAAAA
TCAGTTTTTGATATCAAAATTATACATGTCAACGATAATACAAAATATAATACAAACTATAAGATGTTAT
CAGTATTTATTATCATTTAGAATAAATTTTGTGTCGCCCTTAATTGTGAGCGGATAACAATTACGAGCTT
CATGCACAGTGGCGTTGACTCAATATTGGCCATTAGCCATATTATTCATTGGTTATATAGCATAAATCAA
TATTGGCTATTGGCCATTGCATACGTTGTATCTATATCATAATATGTACATTTATATTGGCTCATGTCCA
ATATGACCGCCATGTTGGCATTGATTATTGACTAGTTATTAATAGTAATCAATTACGGGGTCATTAGTTC
ATAGCCCATATATGGAGTTCCGCGTTACATAACTTACGGTAAATGGCCCGCCTGGCTGACCGCCCAACGA
CCCCCGCCCATTGACGTCAATAATGACGTATGTTCCCATAGTAACGCCAATAGGGACTTTCCATTGACGT
CAATGGGTGGAGTATTTACGGTAAACTGCCCACTTGGCAGTACATCAAGTGTATCATATGCCAAGTACGC
CCCCTATTGACGTCAATGACGGTAAATGGCCCGCCTGGCATTATGCCCAGTACATGACCTTATGGGACTT
TCCTACTTGGCAGTACATCTACGTATTAGTCATCGCTATTACCATGGTGATGCGGTTTTGGCAGTACATC
AATGGGCGTGGATAGCGGTTTGACTCACGGGGATTTCCAAGTCTCCACCCCATTGACGTCAATGGGAGTT
TGTTTTGGCACCAAAATCAACGGGACTTTCCAAAATGTCGTAACAACTCCGCCCCATTGACGCAAATGGG
CGGTAGGCGTGTACGGTGGGAGGTCTATATAAGCAGAGCTCGTTTAGTGAACCGTCAGATCGCCTGGAGA
CGCCATCCACGCTGTTTTGACCTCCATAGAAGACACCGGGACCGATCCAGCCTCCGCGGCCGGGAACGGT
GCATTGGAACGCGGATTCCCCGTGCCAAGAGTGACGTAAGTACCGCCTATAGAGTCTATAGGCCCACCCC
CTTGGCTTCGTTAGAACGCGGCTACAATTAATACATAACCTTATGTATCATACACATACGATTTAGGTGA
CACTATAGAATAACATCCACTTTGCCTTTCTCTCCACAGGTGTCCACTCCCAGGTCCAACTGCACCTCGG
TTCTATCGAAAACGCGCCTGCTAGCGCCACCATGAAGACCATCATTGCCCTGAGCTACATCTTCTGCCTG
GTGTTCGCTGCGGCCGCCGGACATCTTCCTAAACCTACACTGTGGGCCGAGCCTGGCAGCGTGATCATTC
AGGGATCTCCCGTGACACTGAGATGCCAGGGTTCTCTGCAGGCCGAGGAATACCACCTGTACAGAGAGAA
CAAGAGCGCCAGCTGGGTCCGACGGATTCAAGAGCCAGGCAAGAACGGACAGTTCCCCATTCCTAGCATC
ACCTGGGAGCACGCCGGCAGATACCACTGCCAGTACTACAGCCACAACCACAGCAGCGAGTACAGCGACC
CTCTGGAACTGGTGGTCACAGGCGCCTACAGCAAGCCTACTCTGTCTGCCCTGCCTTCTCCTGTGGTTAC
CCTCGGCGGAAATGTGACCCTGCAGTGTGTGTCCCAGGTGGCCTTCGATGGCTTCATCCTGTGCAAAGAA
GGCGAGGACGAGCACCCTCAGAGACTGAACTCTCACTCTCACGCCAGAGGCTGGTCCTGGGCCATCTTTT
CTGTGGGCCCTGTGTCTCCTAGCCGGCGGTGGTCTTACAGATGCTACGCCTACGACAGCAACAGCCCCTA
CGTTTGGAGCCTGCCTAGCGATCTGCTGGAACTGCTTGTGCCTGGCGTGTCCAAGAAACCCAGCCTGTCT
GTTCAGCCCGGACCTATGGTTGCCCCTGGCGAATCTCTGACTCTGCAGTGCGTTAGCGACGTGGGCTACG
ACAGATTCGTGCTCTACAAAGAGGGCGAGAGAGACTTCCTGCAGAGGCCTGGATGGCAGCCTCAAGCTGG
ACTGAGCCAGGCCAATTTCACCCTGGGACCAGTGTCTCCATCTCACGGCGGCCAGTACAGATGTTACAGC
GCCCACAATCTGTCCAGCGAGTGGTCCGCTCCTTCCGATCCTCTGGACATCCTGATCACCGGCCAGTTCT
ACGACAGGCCTTCTCTGAGTGTGCAGCCCGTGCCTACAGTGGCCCCTGGCAAAAATGTCACACTGCTGTG
CCAGAGCAGAGGCCAGTTCCACACCTTTCTGCTGACAAAAGAAGGTGCCGGCCATCCTCCACTGCACCTG
AGATCTGAACATCAGGCCCAGCAGAACCAGGCCGAGTTCAGAATGGGACCTGTGACATCTGCCCATGTGG
GCACCTACAGGTGCTACAGCAGCCTGAGCAGCAACCCCTACCTGCTGTCTCTGCCAAGCGATCCTCTCGA
GCTGGTTGTGTCTGAGGCCGCCGAAACACTGAGCCCCAGCCAGAACAAGACCGACAGCACCACAACAAGC
CTGGGACAGCACCCACAGGACTACACCGTGGAAAATGGCGCGCCGGAAGATCAAGTTGATCCAAGATTGA
TTGATGGCAAGGGCGGATCTCTGGAGGTGCTGTTCCAGGGACCAGGCGGAAGCGGCAATCCCGGCGGCGA
TCTGGCCCCCCAGATGCTGCGCGAGCTGCAGGAGACCAATGCCGCCCTGCAGGACGTGCGCGAGCTGCTG
CGCCACCGCGTGAAGGAGATCACCTTCCTGAAGAACACCGTGATGGAGTGCGACGCCTGCGGTATGCAGC
CCTCTAGAGGCTCCGGCTCCATCATCCCAGTTGAGGAGGAGAACCCGGACTTCTGGAACCGCGAGGCAGC
CGAGGCCCTGGGTGCCGCCAAGAAGCTGCAGCCTGCACAGACAGCCGCCAAGAACCTCATCATCTTCCTG
GGCGATGGGATGGGGGTGTCTACGGTGACAGCTGCCAGGATCCTAAAAGGGCAGAAGAAGGACAAACTGG
GGCCTGAGATACCCCTGGCCATGGACCGCTTCCCATATGTGGCTCTGTCCAAGACATACAATGTAGACAA
ACATGTGCCAGACAGTGGAGCCACAGCCACGGCCTACCTGTGCGGGGTCAAGGGCAACTTCCAGACCATT
GGCTTGAGTGCAGCCGCCCGCTTTAACCAGTGCAACACGACACGCGGCAACGAGGTCATCTCCGTGATGA
ATCGGGCCAAGAAAGCAGGGAAGTCAGTGGGAGTGGTAACCACCACACGAGTGCAGCACGCCTCGCCAGC
CGGCACCTACGCCCACACGGTGAACCGCAACTGGTACTCGGACGCCGACGTGCCTGCCTCGGCCCGCCAG
GAGGGGTGCCAGGACATCGCTACGCAGCTCATCTCCAACATGGACATTGACGTGATCCTAGGTGGAGGCC
GAAAGTACATGTTTCGCATGGGAACCCCAGACCCTGAGTACCCAGATGACTACAGCCAAGGTGGGACCAG
GCTGGACGGGAAGAATCTGGTGCAGGAATGGCTGGCGAAGCGCCAGGGTGCCCGGTATGTGTGGAACCGC
ACTGAGCTCATGCAGGCTTCCCTGGACCCGTCTGTGACCCATCTCATGGGTCTCTTTGAGCCTGGAGACA
TGAAATACGAGATCCACCGAGACTCCACACTGGACCCCTCCCTGATGGAGATGACAGAGGCTGCCCTGCG
CCTGCTGAGCAGGAACCCCCGCGGCTTCTTCCTCTTCGTGGAGGGTGGTCGCATCGACCATGGTCATCAT
GAAAGCAGGGCTTACCGGGCACTGACTGAGACGATCATGTTCGACGACGCCATTGAGAGGGCGGGCCAGC
TCACCAGCGAGGAGGACACGCTGAGCCTCGTCACTGCCGACCACTCCCACGTCTTCTCCTTCGGAGGCTA
CCCCCTGCGAGGGAGCTCCATCTTCGGGCTGGCCCCTGGCAAGGCCCGGGACAGGAAGGCCTACACGGTC
CTCCTATACGGAAACGGTCCAGGCTATGTGCTCAAGGACGGCGCCCGGCCGGATGTTACCGAGAGCGAGA
GCGGGAGCCCCGAGTATCGGCAGCAGTCAGCAGTGCCCCTGGACGAAGAGACCCACGCAGGCGAGGACGT
GGCGGTGTTCGCGCGCGGCCCGCAGGCGCACCTGGTTCACGGCGTGCAGGAGCAGACCTTCATAGCGCAC
GTCATGGCCTTCGCCGCCTGCCTGGAGCCCTACACCGCCTGCGACCTGGCGCCCCCCGCCGGCACCACCG
ACGCCGCGCACCCGGGTGGCGGAGGACTGAACGACATCTTCGAGGCTCAGAAAATCGAATGGCACGAACA
TCACCATCACCATCACCATCACCATTAAGGCCGGCCTGTAGTCACTGGCACAACGCGTTACCCGGTAAGC
CAATCGGGTATACACGGTCGTCATACTGCAGACAGGGTTCTTCTACTTTGCAAGATAGTCTTGAGTAGTA
AAATAAATAGATAGAGAAAATCAGCCTCGACTGTGCCTTCTAGTTGCCAGCCATCTGTTGTTTGCCCCTC
CCCCGTGCCTTCCTTGACCCTGGAAGGTGCCACTCCCACTGTCCTTTCCTAATAAAATGAGGAAATTGCA
TCACAACACTCAACCCTATCTCGGTCTATTCTTTTGATTTATAAGGGATTTTGCCGATTTCGGCCTATTG
GTTAAAAAATGAGCTGATTTAACAAAAATTTAACGCGAATTAATTCTGTGGAATGTGTGTCAGTTAGGGT
GTGGAAAGTCCCCAGGCTCCCCAGCAGGCAGAAGTATGCAAAGCATGCATCTCAATTAGTCAGCAACCAG
GTGTGGAAAGTCCCCAGGCTCCCCAGCAGGCAGAAGTATGCAAAGCATGCATCTCAATTAGTCAGCAACC
ATAGTCCCGCCCCTAACTCCGCCCATCCCGCCCCTAACTCCGCCCAGTTCCGCCCATTCTCCGCCCCATG
GCTGACTAATTTTTTTTATTTATGCAGAGGCCGAGGCCGCCTCTGCCTCTGAGCTATTCCAGAAGTAGTG
AGGAGGCTTTTTTGGAGGCCTAGGCTTTTGCAAAAAGCTCCCGGGAGCTTGTATATCCATTTTCGGATCT
GATCAGCACGTGTTGACAATTAATCATCGGCATAGTATATCGGCATAGTATAATACGACAAGGTGAGGAA
CTAAACCATGACCGAGTACAAGCCCACGGTGCGCCTCGCCACCCGCGACGACGTCCCCAGGGCCGTACGC
ACCCTCGCCGCCGCGTTCGCCGACTACCCCGCCACGCGCCACACCGTCGATCCGGACCGCCACATCGAGC
GGGTCACCGAGCTGCAAGAACTCTTCCTCACGCGCGTCGGGCTCGACATCGGCAAGGTGTGGGTCGCGGA
CGACGGCGCCGCGGTGGCGGTCTGGACCACGCCGGAGAGCGTCGAAGCGGGGGCGGTGTTCGCCGAGATC
GGCCCGCGCATGGCCGAGTTGAGCGGTTCCCGGCTGGCCGCGCAGCAACAGATGGAAGGCCTCCTGGCGC
CGCACCGGCCCAAGGAGCCCGCGTGGTTCCTGGCCACCGTCGGCGTCTCGCCCGACCACCAGGGCAAGGG
TCTGGGCAGCGCCGTCGTGCTCCCCGGAGTGGAGGCGGCCGAGCGCGCCGGGGTGCCCGCCTTCCTGGAG
ACATCCGCGCCCCGCAACCTCCCCTTCTACGAGCGGCTCGGCTTCACCGTCACCGCCGACGTCGAGGTGC
CCGAAGGACCGCGCACCTGGTGCATGACCCGCAAGCCCGGTGCCTGACACGTGCTACGAGATTTCGATTC
CACCGCCGCCTTCTATGAAAGGTTGGGCTTCGGAATCGTTTTCCGGGACGCCGGCTGGATGATCCTCCAG
CGCGGGGATCTCATGCTGGAGTTCTTCGCCCACCCCAACTTGTTTATTGCAGCTTATAATGGTTACAAAT
AAAGCAATAGCATCACAAATTTCACAAATAAAGCATTTTTTTCACTGCATTCTAGTTGTGGTTTGTCCAA
ACTCATCAATGTATCTTATCATGTCTGTATACCGTCGACCTCTAGCTAGAGCTTGGCGTAATCATGGTCA
TTACCAATGCTTAATCAGTGAGGCACCTATCTCAGCGATCTGTCTATTTCGTTCATCCATAGTTGCCTGA
CTCCCCGTCGTGTAGATAACTACGATACGGGAGGGCTTACCATCTGGCCCCAGCGCTGCGATGATACCGC
GAGAACCACGCTCACCGGCTCCGGATTTATCAGCAATAAACCAGCCAGCCGGAAGGGCCGAGCGCAGAAG
TGGTCCTGCAACTTTATCCGCCTCCATCCAGTCTATTAATTGTTGCCGGGAAGCTAGAGTAAGTAGTTCG
CCAGTTAATAGTTTGCGCAACGTTGTTGCCATCGCTACAGGCATCGTGGTGTCACGCTCGTCGTTTGGTA
TGGCTTCATTCAGCTCCGGTTCCCAACGATCAAGGCGAGTTACATGATCCCCCATGTTGTGCAAAAAAGC
GGTTAGCTCCTTCGGTCCTCCGATCGTTGTCAGAAGTAAGTTGGCCGCAGTGTTATCACTCATGGTTATG
GCAGCACTGCATAATTCTCTTACTGTCATGCCATCCGTAAGATGCTTTTCTGTGACTGGTGAGTACTCAA
CCAAGTCATTCTGAGAATAGTGTATGCGGCGACCGAGTTGCTCTTGCCCGGCGTCAATACGGGATAATAC
CGCGCCACATAGCAGAACTTTAAAAGTGCTCATCATTGGAAAACGTTCTTCGGGGCGAAAACTCTCAAGG
ATCTTACCGCTGTTGAGATCCAGTTCGATGTAACCCACTCGTGCACCCAACTGATCTTCAGCATCTTTTA
CTTTCACCAGCGTTTCTGGGTGAGCAAAAACAGGAAGGCAAAATGCCGCAAAAAAGGGAATAAGGGCGAC
ACGGAAATGTTGAATACTCATATTCTTCCTT
