>Addgene plasmid #157420 | pD649-HAsp-LILRA2-COMP5AP-AviTag-9xHis | depositor partial sequence | sequence record 303950 | insert (extracellular domain)
GGACATCTTCCTAAACCTACACTGTGGGCCGAGCCTGGCAGCGTGATCATTCAGGGATCTCCCGTGACAC
TGAGATGCCAGGGTTCTCTGCAGGCCGAGGAATACCACCTGTACAGAGAGAACAAGAGCGCCAGCTGGGT
CCGACGGATTCAAGAGCCAGGCAAGAACGGACAGTTCCCCATTCCTAGCATCACCTGGGAGCACGCCGGC
AGATACCACTGCCAGTACTACAGCCACAACCACAGCAGCGAGTACAGCGACCCTCTGGAACTGGTGGTCA
CAGGCGCCTACAGCAAGCCTACTCTGTCTGCCCTGCCTTCTCCTGTGGTTACCCTCGGCGGAAATGTGAC
CCTGCAGTGTGTGTCCCAGGTGGCCTTCGATGGCTTCATCCTGTGCAAAGAAGGCGAGGACGAGCACCCT
CAGAGACTGAACTCTCACTCTCACGCCAGAGGCTGGTCCTGGGCCATCTTTTCTGTGGGCCCTGTGTCTC
CTAGCCGGCGGTGGTCTTACAGATGCTACGCCTACGACAGCAACAGCCCCTACGTTTGGAGCCTGCCTAG
CGATCTGCTGGAACTGCTTGTGCCTGGCGTGTCCAAGAAACCCAGCCTGTCTGTTCAGCCCGGACCTATG
GTTGCCCCTGGCGAATCTCTGACTCTGCAGTGCGTTAGCGACGTGGGCTACGACAGATTCGTGCTCTACA
AAGAGGGCGAGAGAGACTTCCTGCAGAGGCCTGGATGGCAGCCTCAAGCTGGACTGAGCCAGGCCAATTT
CACCCTGGGACCAGTGTCTCCATCTCACGGCGGCCAGTACAGATGTTACAGCGCCCACAATCTGTCCAGC
GAGTGGTCCGCTCCTTCCGATCCTCTGGACATCCTGATCACCGGCCAGTTCTACGACAGGCCTTCTCTGA
GTGTGCAGCCCGTGCCTACAGTGGCCCCTGGCAAAAATGTCACACTGCTGTGCCAGAGCAGAGGCCAGTT
CCACACCTTTCTGCTGACAAAAGAAGGTGCCGGCCATCCTCCACTGCACCTGAGATCTGAACATCAGGCC
CAGCAGAACCAGGCCGAGTTCAGAATGGGACCTGTGACATCTGCCCATGTGGGCACCTACAGGTGCTACA
GCAGCCTGAGCAGCAACCCCTACCTGCTGTCTCTGCCAAGCGATCCTCTCGAGCTGGTTGTGTCTGAGGC
CGCCGAAACACTGAGCCCCAGCCAGAACAAGACCGACAGCACCACAACAAGCCTGGGACAGCACCCACAG
GACTACACCGTGGAAAAT
